>Addgene plasmid #131696 | pCDEF3-vhs | addgene full sequence | sequence record 258472 | Addgene NGS Result
ACGGATCGGGAGATCTCCCGATCCCCTATGGTGCACTCTCAGTACAATCTGCTCTGATGCCGCATAGTTA
AGCCAGTATCTGCTCCCTGCTTGTGTGTTGGAGGTCGCTGAGTAGTGCGCGAGCAAAATTTAAGCTACAA
CAAGGCAAGGCTTGACCGACAATTGCATGAAGAATCTGCTTAGGGTTAGGCGTTTTGCGCTGCTTCGCGA
TGTACGGGCCAGATATACGCGTTGACATTGATTATTGACTAGTTATTAATAGTAATCAATTACGGGGTCA
TTAGTTCATAGCCCATATATGGAGTTCCGCGTTACATAACTTACGGTAAATGGCCCGCCTGGCTGACCGC
CCAACGACCCCCGCCCATTGACGTCAATAATGACGTATGTTCCCATAGTAACGCCAATAGGGACTTTCCA
TTGACGTCAATGGGTGGAGTATTTACGGTAAACTGCCCACTTGGCAGTACATCAAGTGTATCATATGCCA
AGTACGCCCCCTATTGACGTCAATGACGGTAAATGGCCCGCCTGGCATTATGCCCAGTACATGACCTTAT
GGGACTTTCCTACTTGGCAGTACATCTACGTATTAGTCATCGCTATTACCATGGTGATGCGGTTTTGGCA
GTACATCAATGGGCGTGGATAGCGGTTTGACTCACGGGGATTTCCAAGTCTCCACCCCATTGACGTCAAT
GGGAGTTTGTTTTGGCACCAAAATCAACGGGACTTTCCAAAATGTCGTAACAACTCCGCCCCATTGACGC
AAATGGGCGGTAGGCGTGTACGGTGGGAGGTCTATATAAGCAGAGCTCTCTGGCTAACTAGAGAACCCAC
TGCTTACTGGCTTATCGAAATTAATACGACTCACTATAGGGAGACCCAAGCTGGCTAGCGTTTAAACTTA
AGCTTGGTACCGAGCTCGGACATGGGTTTGTTCGGGATGATGAAGTTTGCCCACACACACCATCTGGTCA
AGCGCCAGGGCCTTGGGGCCCCGGCCGGGTACTTCACCCCCATCGCCGTGGACCTGTGGAACGTCATGTA
CACGTTGGTGGTCAAATATCAGCGCCGATACCCCAGTTACGACCGCGAGGCCATTACGCTACACTGCCTC
TGTCGCTTATTAAAGGTGTTTACCCAAAAGTCCCTTTTCCCCATCTTCGTTACCGATCGCGGGGTCAATT
GTATGGAGCCGGTTGTGTTTGGAGCCAAGGCCATCCTGGCCCGCACGACGGCCCAATGCCGGACGGACGA
GGAGGCCAGTGACGTGGACGCCTCTCCACCGCCTTCCCCCATCACCGACTCCAGACCCAGCTCTGCCTTT
TCCAACATGCGCCGGCGCGGCACCTCTCTGGCCTCGGGGACCCGGGGGACGGCCGGGTCCGGAGCCGCGC
TGCCGTCCGCCGCGCCCTCGAAGCCGGCCCTGCGTCTGGCGCATCTGTTCTGTATTCGCGTTCTCCGGGC
CCTGGGGTACGCCTACATTAACTCGGGTCAGCTGGAGGCGGACGATGCCTGCGCCAACCTCTATCACACC
AACACGGTCGCGTACGTGTACACCACAGACACTGACCTCCTGTTGATGGGCTGTGATATTGTGTTGGATA
TTAGCGCCTGCTACATTCCCACGATCAACTGTCGCGATATACTAAAGTACTTTAAGATGAGCTACCCCCA
GTTCCTGGCCCTCTTTGTCCGCTGCCACACCGACCTCCATCCCAATAACACCTACGCCTCCGTGGAGGAT
GTGCTGCGCGAATGTCACTGGACCCCCCCGAGTCGCTCTCAGACCCGGCGGGCCATCCGCCGGGAACACA
CCAGCTCGCGCTCCACGGAAACCAGGCCCCCTTTGCCGCCGGCCGCCGGCGGCACCGAGATGCGCGTCTC
GTGGACCGAAATTCTAACCCAACAGATCGCCGGCGGATACGAAGACGACGAGGACCTCCCCCTGGATCCC
CGGGACGTTACCGGGGGCCACCCCGGCCCCAGGTCGTCCTCCTCGGAGATACTCACCCCGCCCGAGCTCG
TCCAGGTCCCGAACGCGCAGCTGCTGGAAGAGCACCGCAGTTATGTGGCCAGCCGGCGACGCCACGTCAT
CCACGACGCCCCAGAGTCCCTGGACTGGCTCCCCGATCCCATGACCATCACCGAGCTGGTGGAACACCGC
TACATTAAGTACGTCATATCGCTTATCGGCCCCAAGGAGCGGGGGCCGTGGACTCTTCTGAAACGCCTGC
CTATCTACCAGGACATCCGCGACGAAAACCTGGCGCGATCTATTGTGACCCGGCATATCACGGCCCCTGA
TATCGCCGACAGGTTTCTGGAGCAGCTGCGGACCCAGGCCCCCCCACCCGCGTTCTACAAGGACGTCCTG
GCCAAATTCTGGGACGAGTAGCCCAAACGTCAGACGAGCGCGCTTGTCCCCGAACAAACGACCCACCAAT
AAAATTATGGTATCCTATGCCCTCAGAATCTGGACGGACCTGGTTACTGCTTTTTGCGCCGCCTTTTATC
CTCTCCCACCCCCGCGTCCCTGACAAGAATCACAATGAGACCCAAAGTTTGGTTCAGAGGTTTATTATGG
GCAAACACGGGTAGAAGCGCGCCGCGACCCTCACAGATCGTTAGCTTGGTACCGAGCTCGAATTCTGCAG
ATATCCAGCACAGTGGCGGCCGCTCGAGTCTAGAGGGCCCGTTTAAACCCGCTGATCAGCCTCGACTGTG
CCTTCTAGTTGCCAGCCATCTGTTGTTTGCCCCTCCCCCGTGCCTTCCTTGACCCTGGAAGGTGCCACTC
CCACTGTCCTTTCCTAATAAAATGAGGAAATTGCATCGCATTGTCTGAGTAGGTGTCATTCTATTCTGGG
GGGTGGGGTGGGGCAGGACAGCAAGGGGGAGGATTGGGAAGACAATAGCAGGCATGCTGGGGATGCGGTG
GGCTCTATGGCTTCTGAGGCGGAAAGAACCAGCTGGGGCTCTAGGGGGTATCCCC
[124 nt withheld, positions 2996-3119]
C
[91 nt withheld, positions 3121-3211]
A
[49 nt withheld, positions 3213-3261]
CCTTTGACGTTGGAGTCCACGTTCTTT
[37 nt withheld, positions 3289-3325]
ACCCTATCTCGGTCTATTCTTTTGATTTATAAGGGATTTTGCCGATTTCGGCCTATTGGTTAAAAAATGA
GCTGATTTAACAAAAATTTAACGCGAATTAATTCTGTGGAATGTGTGTCAGTTAGGGTGTGGAAAGTCCC
CAGGCTCCCCAGCAGGCAGAAGTATGCAAAGCATGCATCTCAATTAGTCAGCAACCAGGTGTGGAAAGTC
CCCAGGCTCCCCAGCAGGCAGAAGTATGCAAAGCATGCATCTCAATTAGTCAGCAACCATAGTCCCGCCC
CTAACTCCGCCCATCCCGCCCCTAACTCCGCCCAGTTCCGCCCATTCTCCGCCCCATGGCTGACTAATTT
TTTTTATTTATGCAGAGGCCGAGGCCGCCTCTGCCTCTGAGCTATTCCAGAAGTAGTGAGGAGGCTTTTT
TGGAGGCCTAGGCTTTTGCAAAAAGCTCCCGGGAGCTTGTATATCCATTTTCGGATCTGATCAAGAGACA
GGATGAGGATCGTTTCGCATGATTGAACAAGATGGATTGCACGCAGGTTCTCCGGCCGCTTGGGTGGAGA
GGCTATTCGGCTATGACTGGGCACAACAGACAATCGGCTGCTCTGATGCCGCCGTGTTCCGGCTGTCAGC
GCAGGGGCGCCCGGTTCTTTTTGTCAAGACCGACCTGTCCGGTGCCCTGAATGAACTGCAGGACGAGGCA
GCGCGGCTATCGTGGCTGGCCACGACGGGCGTTCCTTGCGCAGCTGTGCTCGACGTTGTCACTGAAGCGG
GAAGGGACTGGCTGCTATTGGGCGAAGTGCCGGGGCAGGATCTCCTGTCATCTCACCTTGCTCCTGCCGA
GAAAGTATCCATCATGGCTGATGCAATGCGGCGGCTGCATACGCTTGATCCGGCTACCTGCCCATTCGAC
CACCAAGCGAAACATCGCATCGAGCGAGCACGTACTCGGATGGAAGCCGGTCTTGTCGATCAGGATGATC
TGGACGAAGAGCATCAGGGGCTCGCGCCAGCCGAACTGTTCGCCAGGCTCAAGGCGCGCATGCCCGACGG
CGAGGATCTCGTCGTGACCCATGGCGATGCCTGCTTGCCGAATATCATGGTGGAAAATGGCCGCTTTTCT
GGATTCATCGACTGTGGCCGGCTGGGTGTGGCGGACCGCTATCAGGACATAGCGTTGGCTACCCGTGATA
TTGCTGAAGAGCTTGGCGGCGAATGGGCTGACCGCTTCCTCGTGCTTTACGGTATCGCCGCTCCCGATTC
GCAGCGCATCGCCTTCTATCGCCTTCTTGACGAGTTCTTCTGAGCGGGACTCTGGGGTTCGAAATGACCG
ACCAAGCGACGCCCAACCTGCCATCACGAGATTTCGATTCCACCGCCGCCTTCTATGAAAGGTTGGGCTT
CGGAATCGTTTTCCGGGACGCCGGCTGGATGATCCTCCAGCGCGGGGATCTCATGCTGGAGTTCTTCGCC
CACCCCAACTTGTTTATTGCAGCTTATAATGGTTACAAATAAAGCAATAGCATCACAAATTTCACAAATA
AAGCATTTTTTTCACTGCATTCTAGTTGTGGTTTGTCCAAACTCATCAATGTATCTTATCATGTCTGTAT
ACCGTCGACCTCTAGCTAGAGCTTGGCGTAATCATGGTCATAGCTGTTTCCTGTGTGAAATTGTTATCCG
CTCACAATTCCACACAACATACGAGCCGGAAGCATAAAGTGTAAAGCCTGGGGTGCCTAATGAGTGAGCT
AACTCACATTAATTGCGTTGCGCTCACTGCCCGCTTTCCAGTCGGGAAACCTGTCGTGCCAGCTGCATTA
ATGAATCGGCCAACGCGCGGGGAGAGGCGGTTTGCGTATTGGGCGCTCTTCCGCTTCCTCGCTCACTGAC
TCGCTGCGCTCGGTCGTTCGGCTGCGGCGAGCGGTATCAGCTCACTCAAAGGCGGTAATACGGTTATCCA
CAGAATCAGGGGATAACGCAGGAAAGAACATGTGAGCAAAAGGCCAGCAAAAGGCCAGGAACCGTAAAAA
GGCCGCGTTGCTGGCGTTTTTCCATAGGCTCCGCCCCCCTGACGAGCATCACAAAAATCGACGCTCAAGT
CAGAGGTGGCGAAACCCGACAGGACTATAAAGATACCAGGCGTTTCCCCCTGGAAGCTCCCTCGTGCGCT
CTCCTGTTCCGACCCTGCCGCTTACCGGATACCTGTCCGCCTTTCTCCCTTCGGGAAGCGTGGCGCTTTC
TCATAGCTCACGCTGTAGGTATCTCAGTTCGGTGTAGGTCGTTCGCTCCAAGCTGGGCTGTGTGCACGAA
CCCCCCGTTCAGCCCGACCGCTGCGCCTTATCCGGTAACTATCGTCTTGAGTCCAACCCGGTAAGACACG
ACTTATCGCCACTGGCAGCAGCCACTGGTAACAGGATTAGCAGAGCGAGGTATGTAGGCGGTGCTACAGA
GTTCTTGAAGTGGTGGCCTAACTACGGCTACACTAGAAGAACAGTATTTGGTATCTGCGCTCTGCTGAAG
CCAGTTACCTTCGGAAAAAGAGTTGGTAGCTCTTGATCCGGCAAACAAACCACCGCTGGTAGCGGTGGTT
TTTTTGTTTGCAAGCAGCAGATTACGCGCAGAAAAAAAGGATCTCAAGAAGATCCTTTGATCTTTTCTAC
GGGGTCTGACGCTCAGTGGAACGAAAACTCACGTTAAGGGATTTTGGTCATGAGATTATCAAAAAGGATC
TTCACCTAGATCCTTTTAAATTAAAAATGAAGTTTTAAATCAATCTAAAGTATATATGAGTAAACTTGGT
CTGACAGTTACCAATGCTTAATCAGTGAGGCACCTATCTCAGCGATCTGTCTATTTCGTTCATCCATAGT
TGCCTGACTCCCCGTCGTGTAGATAACTACGATACGGGAGGGCTTACCATCTGGCCCCAGTGCTGCAATG
ATACCGCGAGACCCACGCTCACCGGCTCCAGATTTATCAGCAATAAACCAGCCAGCCGGAAGGGCCGAGC
GCAGAAGTGGTCCTGCAACTTTATCCGCCTCCATCCAGTCTATTAATTGTTGCCGGGAAGCTAGAGTAAG
TAGTTCGCCAGTTAATAGTTTGCGCAACGTTGTTGCCATTGCTACAGGCATCGTGGTGTCACGCTCGTCG
TTTGGTATGGCTTCATTCAGCTCCGGTTCCCAACGATCAAGGCGAGTTACATGATCCCCCATGTTGTGCA
AAAAAGCGGTTAGCTCCTTCGGTCCTCCGATCGTTGTCAGAAGTAAGTTGGCCGCAGTGTTATCACTCAT
GGTTATGGCAGCACTGCATAATTCTCTTACTGTCATGCCATCCGTAAGATGCTTTTCTGTGACTGGTGAG
TACTCAACCAAGTCATTCTGAGAATAGTGTATGCGGCGACCGAGTTGCTCTTGCCCGGCGTCAATACGGG
ATAATACCGCGCCACATAGCAGAACTTTAAAAGTGCTCATCATTGGAAAACGTTCTTCGGGGCGAAAACT
CTCAAGGATCTTACCGCTGTTGAGATCCAGTTCGATGTAACCCACTCGTGCACCCAACTGATCTTCAGCA
TCTTTTACTTTCACCAGCGTTTCTGGGTGAGCAAAAACAGGAAGGCAAAATGCCGCAAAAAAGGGAATAA
GGGCGACACGGAAATGTTGAATACTCATACTCTTCCTTTTTCAATATTATTGAAGCATTTATCAGGGTTA
TTGTCTCATGAGCGGATACATATTTGAATGTATTTAGAAAAATAAACAAATAGGGGTTCCGCGCACATTT
CCCCGAAAAGTGCCACCTGACGTCG
Features (pLannotate 1.2.2; 21 found; start..end, strand, type, name):
     27..79      -  misc_feature   bom (fragment): basis of mobility region from pBR322
    234..613     +  enhancer       CMV enhancer: human cytomegalovirus immediate early enhancer
    614..817     +  promoter       CMV promoter: human cytomegalovirus (CMV) immediate early promoter
    813..846     +  LTR            5' LTR (truncated) (fragment): truncated 5' long terminal repeat (LTR) from HIV-1
    862..880     +  promoter       T7 promoter: promoter for bacteriophage T7 RNA polymerase
    932..2398    +  CDS            UL41: SHUT_HHV1K - Experimental evidence at protein level: Swiss-Prot protein existence level 1. Minor structural protein that acts as an endoribonuclease during lytic infection. Degrades host mRNAs in the cytoplasm by cutting them at preferred sites, including some in regions of translation initiation. Together with inhibition of host splicing by ICP27, contributes to an overall decrease in host protein synthesis. Also, after the onset of viral transcription, accelerates the turnover of viral mRNA, thereby facilitating the sequential expression of different classes of viral genes. Binds translation
   2638..2655    -  misc_feature   MCS (fragment): pUC18/19 multiple cloning site
   2726..2950    +  polyA_signal   bGH poly(A) signal: bovine growth hormone polyadenylation signal
   2954..2975    +  promoter       SV40 promoter (fragment): SV40 enhancer and early promoter
   2996..3424    +  rep_origin     f1 ori (sequence partly withheld): f1 bacteriophage origin of replication; arrow indicates direction of (+) strand synthesis
   3438..3767    +  promoter       SV40 promoter: SV40 enhancer and early promoter
   3834..4625    +  CDS            neo: KKA2_KLEPN - Also known as kan, nptII. Experimental evidence at protein level: Swiss-Prot protein existence level 1. Resistance to kanamycin, neomycin, paromomycin, ribostamycin, butirosin and gentamicin B. From Klebsiella pneumoniae.
   4649..4807    +  CDS            ble (fragment): BLE_KLEPN - Experimental evidence at protein level: Swiss-Prot protein existence level 1. Binding protein with a strong affinity to the bleomycin family of antibiotics. Binds to CL990; an antimitotic-antibiotic compound. From Klebsiella pneumoniae.
   4802..4923    +  polyA_signal   SV40 poly(A) signal: SV40 polyadenylation signal
   4996..5012    -  protein_bind   lac operator: The lac repressor binds to the lac operator to inhibit transcription in E. coli. This inhibition can be relieved by adding lactose or isopropyl-β-D-thiogalactopyranoside (IPTG). lac repressor encoded by lacI
   5020..5050    -  promoter       lac promoter: promoter for the E. coli lac operon
   5065..5086    -  protein_bind   CAP binding site: CAP binding activates transcription in the presence of cAMP. E. coli catabolite activator protein
   5099..5191    -  CDS            lacI (fragment): lac repressor; lacI; The lac repressor binds to the lac operator to inhibit transcription in E. coli. This inhibition can be relieved by adding lactose or isopropyl-β-D-thiogalactopyranoside (IPTG).
   5374..5962    -  rep_origin     ori: high-copy-number ColE1/pMB1/pBR322/pUC origin of replication
   6133..6993    -  CDS            AmpR: β-lactamase; bla; confers resistance to ampicillin, carbenicillin, and related antibiotics
   6994..7098    -  promoter       AmpR promoter: bla
