[The description below was written by a language model from this plasmid's Addgene catalogue record and pLannotate feature annotations shown in this document.]
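Description:
pCDEF3-vhs is a mammalian expression plasmid built on the pCDEF backbone that expresses the virion host shutoff (vhs) protein of herpes simplex virus 1, the product of the UL41 gene. The catalogue lists the total size as 6,776 bp, whereas the sequenced record used for annotation is 7,130 nt, so the two figures do not agree exactly. In bacteria the plasmid is maintained through a high-copy ColE1/pUC-type origin and selected with ampicillin via the β-lactamase gene and its own promoter. An f1 origin is also present, along with small remnants of lac regulatory sequences and a pBR322 bom fragment left over from the vector lineage.

The roughly 1.47 kb UL41 open reading frame sits downstream of the human cytomegalovirus immediate-early enhancer and promoter and is terminated by the bovine growth hormone polyadenylation signal. A T7 promoter lies between the CMV promoter and the coding sequence and could support in vitro transcription. No epitope tag or reporter is annotated on the insert. A separate cassette, consisting of the SV40 enhancer/early promoter, the neomycin phosphotransferase gene and the SV40 polyadenylation signal, allows G418 selection of transfected mammalian cells. A short ble fragment and a small hit to the HIV-1 5' LTR appear to be incidental partial matches rather than functional elements.

Vhs is an endoribonuclease that cleaves cytoplasmic mRNAs and drives host shutoff during lytic infection. The plasmid therefore lets this widespread mRNA degradation be triggered by transfection, without infection. The associated work examines how such mRNA decay and Xrn1 activity affect RNA polymerase II occupancy at mammalian and viral promoters.
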