Addgene plasmid #131696: pCDEF3-vhs
Purpose: expresses vhs in mammalian cells
Depositing lab: Britt Glaunsinger. Depositing organization: University of California, Berkeley. Publication: Xrn1 activity broadly represses RNA polymerase II occupancy at mammalian but not viral promoters during herpesvirus infection. Hartenian EN, Glaunsinger BA. bioRxiv 585984 10.1101/585984.
Backbone
  Vector backbone: pCDEF
  Total vector size (bp): 6776
  Vector type: Mammalian Expression
  Selectable markers: Neomycin (select with G418)
Growth in bacteria
  Bacterial resistance: Ampicillin, 100 μg/mL
  Growth temperature: 37°C
  Growth strain: DH5alpha
  Copy number: Unknown
Gene/Insert
  Gene/Insert name: vhs
  Species: HSV-1
  Insert size (bp): 1469
  Promoter: CMV
  Cloning method: Unknown
  Sequencing primers: 5′ CGCAAATGGGCGGTAGGCGTG; 3′ gcgatgcaatttcctcattt
Resource information
  A portion of this plasmid was derived from a plasmid made by: Glaunsinger Lab
Terms and licenses: Academic/Nonprofit Terms; Industry Terms: Not Available to Industry
Depositor comments: Please visit https://www.biorxiv.org/content/10.1101/585984v1 for bioRxiv preprint.
How to cite: pCDEF3-vhs was a gift from Britt Glaunsinger (Addgene plasmid # 131696 ; http://n2t.net/addgene:131696 ; RRID:Addgene_131696)
